Addgene plasmid #26561: pDP-let-7_LPC
Depositing lab: Chang-Zheng Chen. Depositing organization: Stanford University. Publication: The potential functions of primary microRNAs in target recognition and repression. Trujillo RD, Yue SB, Tang Y, O'Gorman WE, Chen CZ. EMBO J. 2010 Oct 6;29(19):3272-85. doi: 10.1038/emboj.2010.208. Epub 2010 Aug 31. PubMed 20808284.
Backbone
  Vector backbone: pDP19
  Backbone manufacturer: Ambion
  Backbone size w/o insert (bp): 2700
  Vector type: transcription vector
Growth in bacteria
  Bacterial resistance: Ampicillin, 100 μg/mL
  Growth temperature: 37°C
  Growth strain: DH5alpha
  Copy number: Unknown
Gene/Insert
  Gene/Insert name: cel-pre-let-7_LPC (alt name: pre let-7 LPC)
  Species: C. elegans (nematode)
  Insert size (bp): 71
  Mutation: loop mutant C
  Cloning method: Restriction Enzyme; 5′ cloning site EcoRI (not destroyed); 3′ cloning site HindIII (not destroyed)
  Sequencing primers: 5′ T7; 3′ M13 reverse
Terms and licenses: Academic/Nonprofit Terms; Industry Terms: Not Available to Industry
Depositor comments: This construct does not produce perfect pre-let-7. There are leader and tail sequences from the backbone MCS. Used for in vitro translation.
How to cite: pDP-let-7_LPC was a gift from Chang-Zheng Chen (Addgene plasmid # 26561 ; http://n2t.net/addgene:26561 ; RRID:Addgene_26561)
