[The description below was written by a language model from this plasmid's Addgene catalogue record and pLannotate feature annotations shown in this document.]
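Description:
pDP-let-7_LPC is a small bacterial plasmid (about 2.8 kb) built on the Ambion pDP19 backbone and catalogued as a transcription vector, meaning it serves as a template for making RNA in vitro rather than for expression in cells. It is propagated in E. coli using a high-copy ColE1/pUC-type origin of replication and is selected with ampicillin through a β-lactamase (AmpR) gene driven by its own bla promoter. The rest of the annotated backbone is typical pUC-style cloning vector material: a lac promoter with its operator and CAP binding site, a lacZα fragment, and residual fragments of lacI, rop and the pBR322 bom region, none of which is central to the construct's purpose.

The payload is a 71 bp insert encoding the C. elegans let-7 microRNA precursor hairpin (pre-let-7) carrying a loop alteration designated "loop mutant C". It was cloned between EcoRI and HindIII sites, both of which are retained. The insert itself is not annotated in the feature table, but the unannotated gap between the T7 promoter and the lac operator is consistent with it sitting in the polylinker downstream of the T7 promoter, so that T7 RNA polymerase can produce the mutant precursor RNA by run-off transcription.

The depositor notes that the transcript is not a perfect pre-let-7, because leader and tail sequences from the backbone multiple cloning site are appended to the hairpin. The depositor comment gives the use as "in vitro translation", which presumably refers to adding the transcribed RNA to such assays. The associated study examined how primary and precursor microRNA structures contribute to target recognition and repression, for which this loop mutant would serve as a variant.
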