Features (pLannotate 1.2.2; 11 found; start..end, strand, type, name):
    137..236     +  misc_feature   bom (fragment): basis of mobility region from pBR322
    242..399     -  CDS            lacZα (fragment): LacZα fragment of β-galactosidase; lacZ fragment
    403..421     +  promoter       T7 promoter: promoter for bacteriophage T7 RNA polymerase
    574..590     -  protein_bind   lac operator: The lac repressor binds to the lac operator to inhibit transcription in E. coli. This inhibition can be relieved by adding lactose or isopropyl-β-D-thiogalactopyranoside (IPTG). lac repressor encoded by lacI
    598..628     -  promoter       lac promoter: promoter for the E. coli lac operon
    643..664     -  protein_bind   CAP binding site: CAP binding activates transcription in the presence of cAMP. E. coli catabolite activator protein
    677..769     -  CDS            lacI (fragment): lac repressor; lacI; The lac repressor binds to the lac operator to inhibit transcription in E. coli. This inhibition can be relieved by adding lactose or isopropyl-β-D-thiogalactopyranoside (IPTG).
    952..1540    -  rep_origin     ori: high-copy-number ColE1/pMB1/pBR322/pUC origin of replication
   1711..2571    -  CDS            AmpR: β-lactamase; bla; confers resistance to ampicillin, carbenicillin, and related antibiotics
   2572..2676    -  promoter       AmpR promoter: bla
   2771..35      +  CDS            rop (fragment) (across the origin): Rop protein, which maintains plasmids at low copy number; rop
>Addgene plasmid #26561 | pDP-let-7_LPC | depositor full sequence | sequence record 12580 | Author sequence
TCGCGCGTTTCGGTGATGACGGTGAAAACCTCTGACACATGCAGCTCCCGGAGACGGTCACAGCTTGTCT
GTAAGCGGATGCCGGGAGCAGACAAGCCCGTCAGGGCGCGTCAGCGGGTGTTGGCGGGTGTCGGGGCTGG
CTTAACTATGCGGCATCAGAGCAGATTGTACTGAGAGTGCACCATATGCGGTGTGAAATACCGCACAGAT
GCGTAAGGAGAAAATACCGCATCAGGCGCCATTCGCCATTCAGGCTGCGCAACTGTTGGGAAGGGCGATC
GGTGCGGGCCTCTTCGCTATTACGCCAGCTGGCGAAAGGGGGATGTGCTGCAAGGCGATTAAGTTGGGTA
ACGCCAGGGTTTTCCCAGTCACGACGTTGTAAAACGACGGCCAGTGAATTATTAATACGACTCACTATAG
GGAGAAGAGAATTCTGAGGTAGTAGGTTGTATAGTTTGGAATATTACCACCCCTGAACTATGCAATTTTC
TACCTTACCAAGCTTTTCCTCCCTTTAGTGAGGGTAATTCTCAGCTTGGCGTAATCATGGTCATAGCTGT
TTCCTGTGTGAAATTGTTATCCGCTCACAATTCCACACAACATACGAGCCGGAAGCATAAAGTGTAAAGC
CTGGGGTGCCTAATGAGTGAGCTAACTCACATTAATTGCGTTGCGCTCACTGCCCGCTTTCCAGTCGGGA
AACCTGTCGTGCCAGCTGCATTAATGAATCGGCCAACGCGCGGGGAGAGGCGGTTTGCGTATTGGGCGCT
CTTCCGCTTCCTCGCTCACTGACTCGCTGCGCTCGGTCGTTCGGCTGCGGCGAGCGGTATCAGCTCACTC
AAAGGCGGTAATACGGTTATCCACAGAATCAGGGGATAACGCAGGAAAGAACATGTGAGCAAAAGGCCAG
CAAAAGGCCAGGAACCGTAAAAAGGCCGCGTTGCTGGCGTTTTTCCATAGGCTCCGCCCCCCTGACGAGC
ATCACAAAAATCGACGCTCAAGTCAGAGGTGGCGAAACCCGACAGGACTATAAAGATACCAGGCGTTTCC
CCCTGGAAGCTCCCTCGTGCGCTCTCCTGTTCCGACCCTGCCGCTTACCGGATACCTGTCCGCCTTTCTC
CCTTCGGGAAGCGTGGCGCTTTCTCAAAGCTCACGCTGTAGGTATCTCAGTTCGGTGTAGGTCGTTCGCT
CCAAGCTGGGCTGTGTGCACGAACCCCCCGTTCAGCCCGACCGCTGCGCCTTATCCGGTAACTATCGTCT
TGAGTCCAACCCGGTAAGACACGACTTATCGCCACTGGCAGCAGCCACTGGTAACAGGATTAGCAGAGCG
AGGTATGTAGGCGGTGCTACAGAGTTCTTGAAGTGGTGGCCTAACTACGGCTACACTAGAAGGACAGTAT
TTGGTATCTGCGCTCTGCTGAAGCCAGTTACCTTCGGAAAAAGAGTTGGTAGCTCTTGATCCGGCAAACA
AACCACCGCTGGTAGCGGTGGTTTTTTTGTTTGCAAGCAGCAGATTACGCGCAGAAAAAAAGGATCTCAA
GAAGATCCTTTGATCTTTTCTACGGGGTCTGACGCTCAGTGGAACGAAAACTCACGTTAAGGGATTTTGG
TCATGAGATTATCAAAAAGGATCTTCACCTAGATCCTTTTAAATTAAAAATGAAGTTTTAAATCAATCTA
AAGTATATATGAGTAAACTTGGTCTGACAGTTACCAATGCTTAATCAGTGAGGCACCTATCTCAGCGATC
TGTCTATTTCGTTCATCCATAGTTGCCTGACTCCCCGTCGTGTAGATAACTACGATACGGGAGGGCTTAC
CATCTGGCCCCAGTGCTGCAATGATACCGCGAGACCCACGCTCACCGGCTCCAGATTTATCAGCAATAAA
CCAGCCAGCCGGAAGGGCCGAGCGCAGAAGTGGTCCTGCAACTTTATCCGCCTCCATCCAGTCTATTAAT
TGTTGCCGGGAAGCTAGAGTAAGTAGTTCGCCAGTTAATAGTTTGCGCAACGTTGTTGCCATTGCTACAG
GCATCGTGGTGTCACGCTCGTCGTTTGGTATGGCTTCATTCAGCTCCGGTTCCCAACGATCAAGGCGAGT
TACATGATCCCCCATGTTGTGCAAAAAAGCGGTTAGCTCCTTCGGTCCTCCGATCGTTGTCAGAAGTAAG
TTGGCCGCAGTGTTATCACTCATGGTTATGGCAGCACTGCATAATTCTCTTACTGTCATGCCATCCGTAA
GATGCTTTTCTGTGACTGGTGAGTACTCAACCAAGTCATTCTGAGAATAGTGTATGCGGCGACCGAGTTG
CTCTTGCCCGGCGTCAATACGGGATAATACCGCGCCACATAGCAGAACTTTAAAAGTGCTCATCATTGGA
AAACGTTCTTCGGGGCGAAAACTCTCAAGGATCTTACCGCTGTTGAGATCCAGTTCGATGTAACCCACTC
GTGCACCCAACTGATCTTCAGCATCTTTTACTTTCACCAGCGTTTCTGGGTGAGCAAAAACAGGAAGGCA
AAATGCCGCAAAAAAGGGAATAAGGGCGACACGGAAATGTTGAATACTCATACTCTTCCTTTTTCAATAT
TATTGAAGCATTTATCAGGGTTATTGTCTCATGAGCGGATACATATTTGAATGTATTTAGAAAAATAAAC
AAATAGGGGTTCCGCGCACATTTCCCCGAAAAGTGCCACCTGACGTCTAAGAAACCATTATTATCATGAC
ATTAACCTATAAAAATAGGCGTATCACGAGGCCCTTTCGTC
