>Addgene plasmid #26561 | pDP-let-7_LPC | addgene partial sequence | sequence record 32792 | 26561 with M13_for20
ATTCTGAGGTAGTAGGTTGTATAGTTTGGAATATTACCACCCCTGAACTATGCAATTTTCTACCTTACCA
AGCTTTTCCTCCCTTTAGTGAGGGTAATTCTCAGCTTGGCGTAATCATGGTCATAGCTGTTTCCTGTGTG
AAATTGTTATCCGCTCACAATTCCACACAACATACGAGCCGGAAGCATAAAGTGTAAAGCCTGGGGTGCC
TAATGAGTGAGCTAACTCACATTAATTGCGTTGCGCTCACTGCCCGCTTTCCAGTCGGGAAACCTGTCGT
GCCAGCTGCATTAATGAATCGGCCAACGCGCGGGGAGAGGCGGTTTGCGTATTGGGCGCTCTTCCGCTTC
CTCGCTCACTGACTCGCTGCGCTCGGTCGTTCGGCTGCGGCGAGCGGTATCAGCTCACTCAAAGGCGGTA
ATACGGTTATCCACAGAATCAGGGGATAACGCAGGAAAGAACATGTGAGCAAAAGGCCAGCAAAAGGCCA
GGAACCGTAAAAAGGCCGCGTTGCTGGCGTTTTTCCATAGGCTCCGCCCCCCTGACGAGCATCACAAAAA
TCGACGCTCAAGTCAGAGGTGGCGAAACCCGACAGGACTATAAAGATACCAGGCGTTTCCCCCTGGAAGC
TCCCTCGTGCGCTCTCCTGTTCCGACCCTGCCGCTTACCGGATACCTGTCCGCCTTTCTCCCTTCGGGAA
GCGTGGCGCTTTCTCATAGCTCACGCTGTAGGTATCTCAGTTCGGTGTAGGTCGTTCGCTCCAAGCTGGG
CTGTGTGCACGAACCCCCCGTTCAGCCCGACCGCTGCGCCTTATCCGGTAACTATCGTCTTGAGTCCAAC
CCGGTAAGACACGACTTATCGCCACTGG
